>Addgene plasmid #84579 | pUS232 | depositor full sequence | sequence record 212080 | pUS232 sequence 4728 bps
CTAGCCGAGTGCCACCTGACGTCTAAGAAACCATTATTATCATGACATTAACCTATAAAAATAGGCGTAT
CACGAGGCAGAATTTCAGATAAAAAAAATCCTTAGCTTTCGCTAAGGATGATTTCTGGCTAGAGATCACG
GAAAAAGGTTATGCTGCTTTTAAGACCCACTTTCACATTTAAGTTGTTTTTCTAATCCGCATATGATCAA
TTCAAGGCCGAATAAGAAGGCTGGCTCTGCACCTTGGTGATCAAATAATTCGATAGCTTGTCGTAATAAT
GGCGGCATACTATCAGTAGTAGGTGTTTCCCTTTCTTCTTTAGCGACTTGATGCTCTTGATCTTCCAATA
CGCAACCTAAAGTAAAATGCCCCACAGCGCTGAGTGCATATAATGCATTCTCTAGTGAAAAACCTTGTTG
GCATAAAAAGGCTAATTGATTTTCGAGAGTTTCATACTGTTTTTCTGTAGGCCGTGTACCTAAATGTACT
TTTGCTCCATCGCGATGACTTAGTAAAGCACATCTAAAACTTTTAGCGTTATTACGTAAAAAATCTTGCC
AGCTTTCCCCTTCTAAAGGGCAAAAGTGAGTATGGTGCCTATCTAACATCTCAATGGCTAAGGCGTCGAG
CAAAGCCCGCTTATTTTTTACATGCCAATACAATGTAGGCTGCTCTACACCTAGCTTCTGGGCGAGTTTA
CGGGTTGTTAAACCTTCGATTCCGACCTCATTAAGCAGCTCTAATGCGCTGTTAATCACTTTACTTTTAT
CTAATCTGGACATCATTAATTCCTAATTTTTGTTGACACTCTATCATTGATAGAGTTATTTTACCACTCC
CTATCAGTGATAGAGAAAAGTGAATTTAATAGTACTAGAAGGATCCCCCGGGGATATCGAATTCGCGGCC
GCTTCTAGAGGCCTAGAGACCAATTAGGCACCCCAGGCTTGACACTTTATGCTTCCGGCTCGTATAATGT
GTGGAATTGTGAGCGGATAACAATTTCACACAGGAGAACAGCTATGACCATGATTACGCCTAGCTTACAT
GCGTGCCGCTCGACGCTAGAAGATCCGCGGGTGCCGAGCAGCAATTCACTGGCCGTCGTTTTACAACGTC
GTGACTGGGAAAACCCTGGCGTTACCCAACTTAATCGCCTTGCAGCACATCCCCCTTTCGCCAGCTGGCG
TAATAGCGAAGAGGCCCGCACCGATCGCCCTTCCCAACAGTTGCGCAGCCTGAATGGCGAATGGCGCCTG
ATGCGGTATTTTCTCCTTACGCATCTGTGCGGTATTTCACACCGCATCTGGTGCACTCTCAGTACAATCT
GCTCTGATGCCGCATAGAGGTCTCATGGCTACTAGTAGCGGCCGCTGCAGTCAAGCTTATCGATGTCGAC
AGATCTCGGCAAAAAAGGGCAAGGTGTCACCACCCTGCCCTTTTTCTTTAAAACCGAAAAGATTACTTCG
CGTTATGCAGGCTTCCTCGCTCACTGACTCGCTGCGCTCGGTCGTTCGGCTGCGGCGAGCGGTATCAGCT
CACTCAAAGGCGGTAATACGGTTATCCACAGAATCAGGTTTCTCGAGCCGCCTTTTCCTCAATCGCTCTT
CGTTCGTCTGGAAGGCAGTACACCTTGATAGGTGGGCTGCCCTTCCTGGTTGGCTTGGTTTCATCAGCCA
TCCGCTTGCCCTCATCTGTTACGCCGGCGGTAGCCGGCCAGCCTCGCAGAGCAGGATTCCCGTTGAGCAC
CGCCAGGTGCGAATAAGGGACAGTGAAGAAGGAACACCCGCTCGCGGGTGGGCCTACTTCACCTATCCTG
CCCGGCTGACGCCGTTGGATACACCAAGGAAAGTCTACACGAACCCTTTGGCAAAATCCTGTATATCGTG
CGAAAAAGGATGGATATACCGAAAAAATCGCTATAATGACCCCGAAGCAGGGTTATGCAGCGGAAAACTC
GAGAAAAACTCGAGATCAGAAGAACTCGTCAAGAAGGCGATAGAAGGCGATGCGCTGCGAATCGGGAGCG
GCGATACCGTAAAGCACGAGGAAGCGGTCAGCCCATTCGCCGCCAAGCTCTTCAGCAATATCACGGGTAG
CCAACGCTATGTCCTGATAGCGGTCCGCCACACCCAGCCGGCCACAGTCGATGAATCCAGAAAAGCGGCC
ATTTTCCACCATGATATTCGGCAAGCAGGCATCGCCATGGGTCACGACGAGATCCTCGCCGTCGGGCATC
CGCGCCTTGAGCCTGGCGAACAGTTCGGCTGGCGCGAGCCCCTGATGCTCTTCGTCCAGATCATCCTGAT
CGACAAGACCGGCTTCCATCCGAGTACGTGCTCGCTCGATGCGATGTTTCGCTTGGTGGTCGAATGGGCA
GGTAGCCGGATCAAGCGTATGCAGCCGCCGCATTGCATCAGCCATGATGGATACTTTCTCGGCAGGAGCA
AGGTGAGATGACAGGAGATCCTGCCCCGGCACTTCGCCCAATAGCAGCCAGTCCCTTCCCGCTTCAGTGA
CAACGTCGAGCACAGCTGCGCAAGGAACGCCCGTCGTGGCCAGCCACGATAGCCGCGCTGCCTCGTCTTG
GAGTTCATTCAGGGCACCGGACAGGTCGGTCTTGACAAAAAGAACCGGGCGCCCCTGCGCTGACAGCCGG
AACACGGCGGCATCAGAGCAGCCGATTGTCTGTTGTGCCCAGTCATAGCCGAATAGCCTCTCCACCCAAG
CGGCCGGAGAACCTGCGTGCAATCCATCTTGTTCAATCATGCGAAACCCTCCTTGGATCTTGATCCCCTG
CGCCATCAGATCCTTGGCGGCAAGAAAGCCATCCAGTTTACTTTGCAGGGCTTCCCAACCTTACCAGAGG
GCGCCCCAGCTGGCAATTCCGGTTCGCTTGCTGTCCATAAAACCGCCCAGTCTAGCTATCGCCATGTAAG
CCCACTGCAAGCTACCTGCTTTCTCTTTGCGGCTAGAGCTCCTTCGCAAAGTCGTGACCGCCTACGGCGG
CTGCGGCGCCCTACGGGCTTGCTCTCCGGGCTTCGCCCTGCGCGGTCGCTGCGCTCCCTTGCCAGCCCGT
GGATATGTGGACGATGGCCGCGAGCGGCCACCGGCTGGCTCGCTTCGCTCGGCCCGTGGACAACCCTGCT
GGACAAGCTGATGGACAGGCTGCGCCTGCCCACGAGCTTGACCACAGGGATTGCCCACCGGCTACCCAGC
CTTCGACCACATACCCACCGGCTCCAACTGCGCGGCCTGCGGCCTTGCCCCATCAATTTTTTTAATTTTC
TCTGGGGAAAAGCCTCCGGCCTGCGGCCTGCGCGCTTCGCTTGCCGGTTGGACACCAAGTGGAAGGCGGG
TCAAGGCTCGCGCAGCGACCGCGCAGCGGCTTGGCCTTGACGCGCCTGGAACGACCCAAGCCTATGCGAG
TGGGGGCAGTCGAAGGCGAAGCCCGCCCGCCTGCCCCCCGAGCCTCACGGCGGCGAGTGCGGGGGTTCCA
AGGGGGCAGCGCCACCTTGGGCAAGGCCGAAGGCCGCGCAGTCGATCAACAAGCCCCGGAGGGGCCACTT
TTTGCCGGAGGGGGAGCCGCGCCGAAGGCGTGGGGGAACCCCGCAGGGGTGCCCTTCTTTGGGCACCAAA
GAACTAGATATAGGGCGAAATGCGAAAGACTTAAAAATCAACAACTTAAAAAAGGGGGGTACGCAACAGC
TCATTGCGGCACCCCCCGCAATAGCTCATTGCGTAGGTTAAAGAAAATCTGTAATTGACTGCCACTTTTA
CGCAACGCATAATTGTTGTCGCGCTGCCGAAAAGTTGCAGCTGATTGCGCATGGTGCCGCAACCGTGCGG
CACCCTACCGCATGGAGATAAGCATGGCCACGCAGTCCAGAGAAATCGGCATTCAAGCCAAGAACAAGCC
CGGTCACTGGGTGCAAACGGAACGCAAAGCGCATGAGGCGTGGGCCGGGCTTATTGCGAGGAAACCCACG
GCGGCAATGCTGCTGCATCACCTCGTGGCGCAGATGGGCCACCAGAACGCCGTGGTGGTCAGCCAGAAGA
CACTTTCCAAGCTCATCGGACGTTCTTTGCGGACGGTCCAATACGCAGTCAAGGACTTGGTGGCCGAGCG
CTGGATCTCCGTCGTGAAGCTCAACGGCCCCGGCACCGTGTCGGCCTACGTGGTCAATGACCGCGTGGCG
TGGGGCCAGCCCCGCGACCAGTTGCGCCTGTCGGTGTTCAGTGCCGCCGTGGTGGTTGATCACGACGACC
AGGACGAATCGCTGTTGGGGCATGGCGACCTGCGCCGCATCCCGACCCTGTATCCGGGCGAGCAGCAACT
ACCGACCGGCCCCGGCGAGGAGCCGCCCAGCCAGCCCGGCATTCCGGGCATGGAACCAGACCTGCCAGCC
TTGACCGAAACGGAGGAATGGGAACGGCGCGGGCAGCAGCGCCTGCCGATGCCCGATGAGCCGTGTTTTC
TGGACGATGGCGAGCCGTTGGAGCCGCCGACACGGGTCACGCTGCCGCGCCGGTAGCACTTGGGTTGCGC
AGCAACCCGTAAGTGCGCTGTTCCAGACTATCGGCTGTAGCCGCCTCGCCGCCCTATACCTTGTCTGCCT
CCCCGCGTTGCGTCGCGGTGCATGGAGCCGGGCCACCTCGACCTGAATGGAAGCCGGCGGCACCTCGCTA
ACGGATTCACCGTTTTTATCAGGCTCTGGGAGGCTCGA
Features (pLannotate 1.2.2; 18 found; start..end, strand, type, name):
     82..125     -  terminator     bacterial terminator: putative bacterial transcription terminator
    163..783     -  CDS            tetR: TETR2_ECOLX - Experimental evidence at protein level: Swiss-Prot protein existence level 1. TetR is the repressor of the tetracycline resistance element; its N-terminal region forms a helix-turn-helix structure and binds DNA. Binding of tetracycline to TetR reduces the repressor affinity for the tetracycline resistance gene (tetA) promoter operator sites. From Escherichia coli.
    802..857     +  promoter       tetR/tetA promoters: tetR; overlapping promoters for bacterial tetR and tetA
    899..920     +  misc_feature   BioBrick prefix: BioBrick prefix for parts that do not start with "ATG"
    952..979     +  promoter       lac UV5 promoter (fragment): E. coli lac promoter with an "up" mutation
    987..1003    +  protein_bind   lac operator: The lac repressor binds to the lac operator to inhibit transcription in E. coli. This inhibition can be relieved by adding lactose or isopropyl-β-D-thiogalactopyranoside (IPTG). lac repressor encoded by lacI
   1094..1251    +  CDS            lacZα (fragment): LacZα fragment of β-galactosidase; lacZ fragment
   1257..1347    -  misc_feature   bom (fragment): basis of mobility region from pBR322
   1360..1380    +  misc_feature   BioBrick suffix: universal suffix for all parts
   1407..1462    +  terminator     his operon terminator: This putative transcriptin terminator from the E. coli his operon has a 2-bp deletion introduced during synthesis. Its efficiency has not been determined.
   1481..1578    -  rep_origin     RSF ori (fragment): Plasmids containing the RSF 1030 origin of replication can be propagated in E. coli cells that contain additional plasmids with compatible origins.
   1587..1681    -  CDS            traJ (fragment): oriT-recognizing protein; traJ
   1714..1823    -  oriT           oriT: incP origin of transfer
   1979..2770    -  CDS            neo: KKA2_KLEPN - Also known as kan, nptII. Experimental evidence at protein level: Swiss-Prot protein existence level 1. Resistance to kanamycin, neomycin, paromomycin, ribostamycin, butirosin and gentamicin B. From Klebsiella pneumoniae.
   2786..2971    -  CDS            tnpA (fragment): TN5P_ECOLX - Also known as tnp. Experimental evidence at protein level: Swiss-Prot protein existence level 1. Mediates transposition of transposon Tn5 by a 'cut and paste' mechanism. First, the monomeric transposase binds the 19 bp inverted DNA repeats flanking the transposon. Then, dimerization of the DNA- bound transposase creates a synaptic DNA complex. After nicking of the first DNA strand, excision of the transposon proceeds through a series of intermediates. The transposase then mediates the insertion of the transposon at a new site by strand transfer. The activity of the wild- type tran
   3104..3873    +  rep_origin     pBBR1 oriV: replication origin of the broad-host-range plasmid pBBR1 from Bordetella bronchiseptica; requires the pBBR1 Rep protein for replication
   3874..4536    +  CDS            pBBR1 Rep: replication protein for the broad-host-range plasmid pBBR1 from Bordetella bronchiseptica
   4597..4666    +  CDS            TcR (fragment): tetracycline efflux protein; tet; confers resistance to tetracycline
