>Addgene plasmid #84579 | pUS232 | addgene full sequence | sequence record 217782 | Addgene NGS Result
AAAGCTAGCCGAGTGCCACCTGACGTCTAAGAAACCATTATTATCATGACATTAACCTATAAAAATAGGC
GTATCACGAGGCAGAATTTCAGATAAAAAAAATCCTTAGCTTTCGCTAAGGATGATTTCTGGCTAGAGAT
CACGGAAAAAGGTTATGCTGCTTTTAAGACCCACTTTCACATTTAAGTTGTTTTTCTAATCCGCATATGA
TCAATTCAAGGCCGAATAAGAAGGCTGGCTCTGCACCTTGGTGATCAAATAATTCGATAGCTTGTCGTAA
TAATGGCGGCATACTATCAGTAGTAGGTGTTTCCCTTTCTTCTTTAGCGACTTGATGCTCTTGATCTTCC
AATACGCAACCTAAAGTAAAATGCCCCACAGCGCTGAGTGCATATAATGCATTCTCTAGTGAAAAACCTT
GTTGGCATAAAAAGGCTAATTGATTTTCGAGAGTTTCATACTGTTTTTCTGTAGGCCGTGTACCTAAATG
TACTTTTGCTCCATCGCGATGACTTAGTAAAGCACATCTAAAACTTTTAGCGTTATTACGTAAAAAATCT
TGCCAGCTTTCCCCTTCTAAAGGGCAAAAGTGAGTATGGTGCCTATCTAACATCTCAATGGCTAAGGCGT
CGAGCAAAGCCCGCTTATTTTTTACATGCCAATACAATGTAGGCTGCTCTACACCTAGCTTCTGGGCGAG
TTTACGGGTTGTTAAACCTTCGATTCCGACCTCATTAAGCAGCTCTAATGCGCTGTTAATCACTTTACTT
TTATCTAATCTGGACATCATTAATTCCTAATTTTTGTTGACACTCTATCATTGATAGAGTTATTTTACCA
CTCCCTATCAGTGATAGAGAAAAGTGAATTTAATAGTACTAGAAGGATCCCCCGGGGATATCGAATTCGC
GGCCGCTTCTAGAGGCCTAGAGACCAATTAGGCACCCCAGGCTTGACACTTTATGCTTCCGGCTCGTATA
ATGTGTGGAATTGTGAGCGGATAACAATTTCACACAGGAGAACAGCTATGACCATGATTACGCCTAGCTT
ACATGCGTGCCGCTCGACGCTAGAAGATCCGCGGGTGCCGAGCAGCAATTCACTGGCCGTCGTTTTACAA
CGTCGTGACTGGGAAAACCCTGGCGTTACCCAACTTAATCGCCTTGCAGCACATCCCCCTTTCGCCAGCT
GGCGTAATAGCGAAGAGGCCCGCACCGATCGCCCTTCCCAACAGTTGCGCAGCCTGAATGGCGAATGGCG
CCTGATGCGGTATTTTCTCCTTACGCATCTGTGCGGTATTTCACACCGCATCTGGTGCACTCTCAGTACA
ATCTGCTCTGATGCCGCATAGAGGTCTCATGGCTACTAGTAGCGGCCGCTGCAGTCAAGCTTATCGATGT
CGACAGATCTCGGCAAAAAAGGGCAAGGTGTCACCACCCTGCCCTTTTTCTTTAAAACCGAAAAGATTAC
TTCGCGTTATGCAGGCTTCCTCGCTCACTGACTCGCTGCGCTCGGTCGTTCGGCTGCGGCGAGCGGTATC
AGCTCACTCAAAGGCGGTAATACGGTTATCCACAGAATCAGGTTTCTCGAGCCGCCTTTTCCTCAATCGC
TCTTCGTTCGTCTGGAAGGCAGTACACCTTGATAGGTGGGCTGCCCTTCCTGGTTGGCTTGGTTTCATCA
GCCATCCGCTTGCCCTCATCTGTTACGCCGGCGGTAGCCGGCCAGCCTCGCAGAGCAGGATTCCCGTTGA
GCACCGCCAGGTGCGAATAAGGGACAGTGAAGAAGGAACACCCGCTCGCGGGTGGGCCTACTTCACCTAT
CCTGCCCGGCTGACGCCGTTGGATACACCAAGGAAAGTCTACACGAACCCTTTGGCAAAATCCTGTATAT
CGTGCGAAAAAGGATGGATATACCGAAAAAATCGCTATAATGACCCCGAAGCAGGGTTATGCAGCGGAAA
ACTCGAGAAAAACTCGAGATCAGAAGAACTCGTCAAGAAGGCGATAGAAGGCGATGCGCTGCGAATCGGG
AGCGGCGATACCGTAAAGCACGAGGAAGCGGTCAGCCCATTCGCCGCCAAGCTCTTCAGCAATATCACGG
GTAGCCAACGCTATGTCCTGATAGCGGTCCGCCACACCCAGCCGGCCACAGTCGATGAATCCAGAAAAGC
GGCCATTTTCCACCATGATATTCGGCAAGCAGGCATCGCCATGGGTCACGACGAGATCCTCGCCGTCGGG
CATCCGCGCCTTGAGCCTGGCGAACAGTTCGGCTGGCGCGAGCCCCTGATGCTCTTCGTCCAGATCATCC
TGATCGACAAGACCGGCTTCCATCCGAGTACGTGCTCGCTCGATGCGATGTTTCGCTTGGTGGTCGAATG
GGCAGGTAGCCGGATCAAGCGTATGCAGCCGCCGCATTGCATCAGCCATGATGGATACTTTCTCGGCAGG
AGCAAGGTGAGATGACAGGAGATCCTGCCCCGGCACTTCGCCCAATAGCAGCCAGTCCCTTCCCGCTTCA
GTGACAACGTCGAGCACAGCTGCGCAAGGAACGCCCGTCGTGGCCAGCCACGATAGCCGCGCTGCCTCGT
CTTGGAGTTCATTCAGGGCACCGGACAGGTCGGTCTTGACAAAAAGAACCGGGCGCCCCTGCGCTGACAG
CCGGAACACGGCGGCATCAGAGCAGCCGATTGTCTGTTGTGCCCAGTCATAGCCGAATAGCCTCTCCACC
CAAGCGGCCGGAGAACCTGCGTGCAATCCATCTTGTTCAATCATGCGAAACGATCCTCATCCTGTCTCTT
GATCAGATCTTGATCCCCTGCGCCATCAGATCCTTGGCGGCAAGAAAGCCATCCAGTTTACTTTGCAGGG
CTTCCCAACCTTACCAGAGGGCGCCCCAGCTGGCAATTCCGGTTCGCTTGCTGTCCATAAAACCGCCCAG
TCTAGCTATCGCCATGTAAGCCCACTGCAAGCTACCTGCTTTCTCTTTGCGGCTAGAGCTCCTTCGCAAA
GTCGTGACCGCCTACGGCGGCTGCGGCGCCCTACGGGCTTGCTCTCCGGGCTTCGCCCTGCGCGGTCGCT
GCGCTCCCTTGCCAGCCCGTGGATATGTGGACGATGGCCGCGAGCGGCCACCGGCTGGCTCGCTTCGCTC
GGCCCGTGGACAACCCTGCTGGACAAGCTGATGGACAGGCTGCGCCTGCCCACGAGCTTGACCACAGGGA
TTGCCCACCGGCTACCCAGCCTTCGACCACATACCCACCGGCTCCAACTGCGCGGCCTGCGGCCTTGCCC
CATCAATTTTTTTAATTTTCTCTGGGGAAAAGCCTCCGGCCTGCGGCCTGCGCGCTTCGCTTGCCGGTTG
GACACCAAGTGGAAGGCGGGTCAAGGCTCGCGCAGCGACCGCGCAGCGGCTTGGCCTTGACGCGCCTGGA
ACGACCCAAGCCTATGCGAGTGGGGGCAGTCGAAGGGCGAAGCCCGCCCGCCTGCCCCCCGAGCCTCACG
GCGGCGAGTGCGGGGGTTCCAAGGGGGCAGCGCCACCTTGGGCAAGGCCGAAGGCCGCGCAGTCGATCAA
CAAGCCCCGGAGGGGCCACTTTTTGCCGGAGGGGGAGCCGCGCCGAAGGCGTGGGGGAACCCCGCAGGGG
TGCCCTTCTTTGGGCACCAAAGAACTAGATATAGGGCGAAATGCGAAAGACTTAAAAATCAACAACTTAA
AAAAGGGGGGTACGCAACAGCTCATTGCGGCACCCCCCGCAATAGCTCATTGCGTAGGTTAAAGAAAATC
TGTAATTGACTGCCACTTTTACGCAACGCATAATTGTTGTCGCGCTGCCGAAAAGTTGCAGCTGATTGCG
CATGGTGCCGCAACCGTGCGGCACCCCTACCGCATGGAGATAAGCATGGCCACGCAGTCCAGAGAAATCG
GCATTCAAGCCAAGAACAAGCCCGGTCACTGGGTGCAAACGGAACGCAAAGCGCATGAGGCGTGGGCCGG
GCTTATTGCGAGGAAACCCACGGCGGCAATGCTGCTGCATCACCTCGTGGCGCAGATGGGCCACCAGAAC
GCCGTGGTGGTCAGCCAGAAGACACTTTCCAAGCTCATCGGACGTTCTTTGCGGACGGTCCAATACGCAG
TCAAGGACTTGGTGGCCGAGCGCTGGATCTCCGTCGTGAAGCTCAACGGCCCCGGCACCGTGTCGGCCTA
CGTGGTCAATGACCGCGTGGCGTGGGGCCAGCCCCGCGACCAGTTGCGCCTGTCGGTGTTCAGTGCCGCC
GTGGTGGTTGATCACGACGACCAGGACGAATCGCTGTTGGGGCATGGCGACCTGCGCCGCATCCCGACCC
TGTATCCGGGCGAGCAGCAACTACCGACCGGCCCCGGCGAGGAGCCGCCCAGCCAGCCCGGCATTCCGGG
CATGGAACCAGACCTGCCAGCCTTGACCGAAACGGAGGAATGGGAACGGCGCGGGCAGCAGCGCCTGCCG
ATGCCCGATGAGCCGTGTTTTCTGGACGATGGCGAGCCGTTGGAGCCGCCGACACGGGTCACGCTGCCGC
GCCGGTAGCACTTGGGTTGCGCAGCAACCCGTAAGTGCGCTGTTCCAGACTATCGGCTGTAGCCGCCTCG
CCGCCCTATACCTTGTCTGCCTCCCCGCGTTGCGTCGCGGTGCATGGAGCCGGGCCACCTCGACCTGAAT
GGAAGCCGGCGGCACCTCGCTAACGGATTCACCGTTTTTATCAGGCTCTGGGAGGCTCGA
Features (pLannotate 1.2.2; 18 found; start..end, strand, type, name):
     86..129     -  terminator     bacterial terminator: putative bacterial transcription terminator
    167..787     -  CDS            tetR: TETR2_ECOLX - Experimental evidence at protein level: Swiss-Prot protein existence level 1. TetR is the repressor of the tetracycline resistance element; its N-terminal region forms a helix-turn-helix structure and binds DNA. Binding of tetracycline to TetR reduces the repressor affinity for the tetracycline resistance gene (tetA) promoter operator sites. From Escherichia coli.
    806..861     +  promoter       tetR/tetA promoters: tetR; overlapping promoters for bacterial tetR and tetA
    903..924     +  misc_feature   BioBrick prefix: BioBrick prefix for parts that do not start with "ATG"
    956..983     +  promoter       lac UV5 promoter (fragment): E. coli lac promoter with an "up" mutation
    991..1007    +  protein_bind   lac operator: The lac repressor binds to the lac operator to inhibit transcription in E. coli. This inhibition can be relieved by adding lactose or isopropyl-β-D-thiogalactopyranoside (IPTG). lac repressor encoded by lacI
   1098..1255    +  CDS            lacZα (fragment): LacZα fragment of β-galactosidase; lacZ fragment
   1261..1351    -  misc_feature   bom (fragment): basis of mobility region from pBR322
   1364..1384    +  misc_feature   BioBrick suffix: universal suffix for all parts
   1411..1466    +  terminator     his operon terminator: This putative transcriptin terminator from the E. coli his operon has a 2-bp deletion introduced during synthesis. Its efficiency has not been determined.
   1485..1582    -  rep_origin     RSF ori (fragment): Plasmids containing the RSF 1030 origin of replication can be propagated in E. coli cells that contain additional plasmids with compatible origins.
   1591..1685    -  CDS            traJ (fragment): oriT-recognizing protein; traJ
   1718..1827    -  oriT           oriT: incP origin of transfer
   1983..2774    -  CDS            neo: KKA2_KLEPN - Also known as kan, nptII. Experimental evidence at protein level: Swiss-Prot protein existence level 1. Resistance to kanamycin, neomycin, paromomycin, ribostamycin, butirosin and gentamicin B. From Klebsiella pneumoniae.
   2806..2991    -  CDS            tnpA (fragment): TN5P_ECOLX - Also known as tnp. Experimental evidence at protein level: Swiss-Prot protein existence level 1. Mediates transposition of transposon Tn5 by a 'cut and paste' mechanism. First, the monomeric transposase binds the 19 bp inverted DNA repeats flanking the transposon. Then, dimerization of the DNA- bound transposase creates a synaptic DNA complex. After nicking of the first DNA strand, excision of the transposon proceeds through a series of intermediates. The transposase then mediates the insertion of the transposon at a new site by strand transfer. The activity of the wild- type tran
   3124..3895    +  rep_origin     pBBR1 oriV: replication origin of the broad-host-range plasmid pBBR1 from Bordetella bronchiseptica; requires the pBBR1 Rep protein for replication
   3896..4558    +  CDS            pBBR1 Rep: replication protein for the broad-host-range plasmid pBBR1 from Bordetella bronchiseptica
   4619..4688    +  CDS            TcR (fragment): tetracycline efflux protein; tet; confers resistance to tetracycline
