[The description below was written by a language model from this plasmid's Addgene catalogue record and pLannotate feature annotations shown in this document.]
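Description:
pUS232 is an empty bacterial shuttle and expression vector derived from pBBR1MCS-2, intended for cloning in E. coli and for gene expression in a wide range of Gram-negative bacteria. It replicates through the broad-host-range pBBR1 oriV together with its cognate pBBR1 Rep protein, is maintained at low copy number, and is selected with kanamycin via the neo (nptII) gene. The depositor describes it as non-mobilisable. The automated annotation nevertheless detects an incP oriT, a traJ fragment and a short bom-like fragment, and the record does not explain how transfer function was disabled. Other short hits (RSF ori, Tn5 tnpA and TcR fragments) appear to be non-functional remnants of the backbone.

The expression module consists of a tetR repressor gene, followed by a terminator, transcribed divergently from the overlapping tetR/tetA promoter region. The tetA-side promoter reads into the cloning site, so transcription of a cloned gene is repressed by TetR and induced by tetracycline. A his operon terminator lies downstream. The cloning region is framed by a BioBrick prefix and suffix (EcoRI-NotI-XbaI and SpeI-NotI-PstI), making it compatible with iGEM assembly. It also carries paired BsaI sites for Golden Gate cloning, along with a number of additional unique restriction sites. Between the prefix and suffix sits a lacZα cassette with a lac promoter and operator. An incoming insert replaces this stuffer rather than interrupting it, so recombinants are scored as white colonies through loss of the whole fragment. The depositor's sequence and the repository's sequenced version differ slightly in length (4,728 versus 4,750 nt) but carry the same annotated features in the same order.
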