Addgene plasmid #84579: pUS232
Purpose: (Empty Backbone) Shuttle and expression vector. Predicted to replicate in many Gram-negative bacteria. Has multiple cloning site with blue/white selection function. Tetracycline-inducible expression of cloned genes.
Depositing lab: Nicholas Coleman & Mark Somerville. Depositing organization: University of Sydney.
Backbone
  Vector backbone: pUS232
  Vector type: Bacterial Expression
Growth in bacteria
  Bacterial resistance: Kanamycin, 50 μg/mL
  Growth temperature: 37°C
  Growth strain: DH5alpha
  Copy number: Low Copy
Gene/Insert
  Gene/Insert name: None
Terms and licenses: Academic/Nonprofit Terms; Industry Terms
Depositor comments: A derivative of pBBR1MCS-2. Non-mobilisable. Cloning site is compatible with iGEM cloning protocols (EcoRI-NotI-XbaI-SpeI-NotI-PstI) and Golden-Gate cloning protocols (BsaI-BsaI). Blue/white selection is via excision of lacZalpha fragment, rather than interruption of this. Has unique ScaI, BamHI, SmaI, EcoRV, EcoRI, XbaI, StuI, SpeI, PstI, HindIII, ClaI, SalI sites for cloning. Has two NotI and BsaI sites for cloning
How to cite: pUS232 was a gift from Nicholas Coleman & Mark Somerville (Addgene plasmid # 84579 ; http://n2t.net/addgene:84579 ; RRID:Addgene_84579)
